>Addgene plasmid #180614 | pCA528 KATNA1 MIT residues 1-79 | addgene full sequence | sequence record 358645 | Addgene NGS Result
CCACCATACCCACGCCGAAACAAGCGCTCATGAGCCCGAAGTGGCGAGCCCGATCTTCCCCATCGGTGAT
GTCGGCGATATAGGCGCCAGCAACCGCACCTGTGGCGCCGGTGATGCCGGCCACGATGCGTCCGGCGTAG
AGGATCGAGATCTCGATCCCGCGAAATTAATACGACTCACTATAGGGGAATTGTGAGCGGATAACAATTC
CCCTCTAGAAATAATTTTGTTTAACTTTAAGAAGGAGATATACATATGGGTCATCACCATCATCACCATG
GTTCGGACTCAGAAGTCAATCAAGAAGCTAAGCCAGAGGTCAAGCCAGAAGTCAAGCCTGAGACTCACAT
CAATTTAAAGGTGTCCGATGGATCTTCAGAGATCTTCTTCAAGATCAAAAAGACCACTCCTTTAAGAAGG
CTGATGGAAGCGTTCGCTAAAAGACAGGGTAAGGAAATGGACTCCTTAAGATTCTTGTACGACGGTATTA
GAATTCAAGCTGATCAGACCCCTGAAGATTTGGACATGGAGGATAACGATATTATTGAGGCTCACAGAGA
ACAGATTGGTGGGATGAGTCTTCTTATGATTAGTGAGAATGTAAAATTGGCTCGTGAATATGCATTGCTG
GGAAACTATGACTCTGCGATGGTCTATTATCAGGGAGTTCTTGACCAAATGAACAAGTATCTGTACTCAG
TCAAAGATACATACCTCCAGCAGAAATGGCAACAGGTTTGGCAGGAAATAAATGTGGAAGCTAAACATGT
TAAAGATATCATGAAAACACTAGAGAGCTTTAAACTGGACTGAGGATCCGAATTCGAGCTCCGTCGACAA
GCTTGCGGCCGCACTCGAGCACCACCACCACCACCACTGAGATCCGGCTGCTAACAAAGCCCGAAAGGAA
GCTGAGTTGGCTGCTGCCACCGCTGAGCAATAACTAGCATAACCCCTTGGGGCCTCTAAACGGGTCTTGA
GGGGTTTTTTGCTGAAAGGAGGAACTATATCCGGATTGGCGAATGGG
[124 nt withheld, positions 1028-1151]
C
[91 nt withheld, positions 1153-1243]
A
[49 nt withheld, positions 1245-1293]
CCTTTGACGTTGGAGTCCACGTTCTTT
[37 nt withheld, positions 1321-1357]
ACCCTATCTCGGTCTATTCTTTTGATTTATAAGGGATTTTGCCGATTTCGGCCTATTGGTTAAAAAATGA
GCTGATTTAACAAAAATTTAACGCGAATTTTAACAAAATATTAACGCTTACAATTTAGGTGGCACTTTTC
GGGGAAATGTGCGCGGAACCCCTATTTGTTTATTTTTCTAAATACATTCAAATATGTATCCGCTCATGAA
TTAATTCTTAGAAAAACTCATCGAGCATCAAATGAAACTGCAATTTATTCATATCAGGATTATCAATACC
ATATTTTTGAAAAAGCCGTTTCTGTAATGAAGGAGAAAACTCACCGAGGCAGTTCCATAGGATGGCAAGA
TCCTGGTATCGGTCTGCGATTCCGACTCGTCCAACATCAATACAACCTATTAATTTTCCCTCGTCAAAAA
TAAGGTTATCAAGTGAGAAATCACCATGAGTGACGACTGAATCCGGTGAGAATGGCAAAAGTTTATGCAT
TTCTTTCCAGACTTGTTCAACAGGCCAGCCATTACGCTCGTCATCAAAATCACTCGCATCAACCAAACCG
TTATTCATTCGTGATTGCGCCTGAGCGAGACGAAATACGCGATCGCTGTTAAAAGGACAATTACAAACAG
GAATCGAATGCAACCGGCGCAGGAACACTGCCAGCGCATCAACAATATTTTCACCTGAATCAGGATATTC
TTCTAATACCTTGAATGCTGTTTTCCCGGGGATCGCAGTGGTGAGTAACCATGCATCATCAGGAGTACGG
ATAAAATGCTTGATGGTCGGAAGAGGCATAAATTCCGTCAGCCAGTTTAGTCTGACCATCTCATCTGTAA
CATCATTGGCAACGCTACCTTTGCCATGTTTCAGAAACAACTCTGGCGCATCGGGCTTCCCATACAATCG
ATAGATTGTCGCACCTGATTGCCCGACATTATCGCGAGCCCATTTATACCCATATAAATCAGCATCCATG
TTGGAATTTAATCGCGGCCTAGAGCAAGACGTTTCCCGTTGAATATGGCTCATAACACCCCTTGTATTAC
TGTTTATGTAAGCAGACAGTTTTATTGTTCATGACCAAAATCCCTTAACGTGAGTTTTCGTTCCACTGAG
CGTCAGACCCCGTAGAAAAGATCAAAGGATCTTCTTGAGATCCTTTTTTTCTGCGCGTAATCTGCTGCTT
GCAAACAAAAAAACCACCGCTACCAGCGGTGGTTTGTTTGCCGGATCAAGAGCTACCAACTCTTTTTCCG
AAGGTAACTGGCTTCAGCAGAGCGCAGATACCAAATACTGTCCTTCTAGTGTAGCCGTAGTTAGGCCACC
ACTTCAAGAACTCTGTAGCACCGCCTACATACCTCGCTCTGCTAATCCTGTTACCAGTGGCTGCTGCCAG
TGGCGATAAGTCGTGTCTTACCGGGTTGGACTCAAGACGATAGTTACCGGATAAGGCGCAGCGGTCGGGC
TGAACGGGGGGTTCGTGCACACAGCCCAGCTTGGAGCGAACGACCTACACCGAACTGAGATACCTACAGC
GTGAGCTATGAGAAAGCGCCACGCTTCCCGAAGGGAGAAAGGCGGACAGGTATCCGGTAAGCGGCAGGGT
CGGAACAGGAGAGCGCACGAGGGAGCTTCCAGGGGGAAACGCCTGGTATCTTTATAGTCCTGTCGGGTTT
CGCCACCTCTGACTTGAGCGTCGATTTTTGTGATGCTCGTCAGGGGGGCGGAGCCTATGGAAAAACGCCA
GCAACGCGGCCTTTTTACGGTTCCTGGCCTTTTGCTGGCCTTTTGCTCACATGTTCTTTCCTGCGTTATC
CCCTGATTCTGTGGATAACCGTATTACCGCCTTTGAGTGAGCTGATACCGCTCGCCGCAGCCGAACGACC
GAGCGCAGCGAGTCAGTGAGCGAGGAAGCGGAAGAGCGCCTGATGCGGTATTTTCTCCTTACGCATCTGT
GCGGTATTTCACACCGCAATGGTGCACTCTCAGTACAATCTGCTCTGATGCCGCATAGTTAAGCCAGTAT
ACACTCCGCTATCGCTACGTGACTGGGTCATGGCTGCGCCCCGACACCCGCCAACACCCGCTGACGCGCC
CTGACGGGCTTGTCTGCTCCCGGCATCCGCTTACAGACAAGCTGTGACCGTCTCCGGGAGCTGCATGTGT
CAGAGGTTTTCACCGTCATCACCGAAACGCGCGAGGCAGCTGCGGTAAAGCTCATCAGCGTGGTCGTGAA
GCGATTCACAGATGTCTGCCTGTTCATCCGCGTCCAGCTCGTTGAGTTTCTCCAGAAGCGTTAATGTCTG
GCTTCTGATAAAGCGGGCCATGTTAAGGGCGGTTTTTTCCTGTTTGGTCACTGATGCCTCCGTGTAAGGG
GGATTTCTGTTCATGGGGGTAATGATACCGATGAAACGAGAGAGGATGCTCACGATACGGGTTACTGATG
ATGAACATGCCCGGTTACTGGAACGTTGTGAGGGTAAACAACTGGCGGTATGGATGCGGCGGGACCAGAG
AAAAATCACTCAGGGTCAATGCCAGCGCTTCGTTAATACAGATGTAGGTGTTCCACAGGGTAGCCAGCAG
CATCCTGCGATGCAGATCCGGAACATAATGGTGCAGGGCGCTGACTTCCGCGTTTCCAGACTTTACGAAA
CACGGAAACCGAAGACCATTCATGTTGTTGCTCAGGTCGCAGACGTTTTGCAGCAGCAGTCGCTTCACGT
TCGCTCGCGTATCGGTGATTCATTCTGCTAACCAGTAAGGCAACCCCGCCAGCCTAGCCGGGTCCTCAAC
GACAGGAGCACGATCATGCGCACCCGTGGGGCCGCCATGCCGGCGATAATGGCCTGCTTCTCGCCGAAAC
GTTTGGTGGCGGGACCAGTGACGAAGGCTTGAGCGAGGGCGTGCAAGATTCCGAATACCGCAAGCGACAG
GCCGATCATCGTCGCGCTCCAGCGAAAGCGGTCCTCGCCGAAAATGACCCAGAGCGCTGCCGGCACCTGT
CCTACGAGTTGCATGATAAAGAAGACAGTCATAAGTGCGGCGACGATAGTCATGCCCCGCGCCCACCGGA
AGGAGCTGACTGGGTTGAAGGCTCTCAAGGGCATCGGTCGAGATCCCGGTGCCTAATGAGTGAGCTAACT
TACATTAATTGCGTTGCGCTCACTGCCCGCTTTCCAGTCGGGAAACCTGTCGTGCCAGCTGCATTAATGA
ATCGGCCAACGCGCGGGGAGAGGCGGTTTGCGTATTGGGCGCCAGGGTGGTTTTTCTTTTCACCAGTGAG
ACGGGCAACAGCTGATTGCCCTTCACCGCCTGGCCCTGAGAGAGTTGCAGCAAGCTGTCCACGCTGGTTT
GCCCCAGCAGGCGAAAATCCTGTTTGATGGTGGTTAACGGCGGGATATAACATGAGCTGTCTTCGGTATC
GTCGTATCCCACTACCGAGATATCCGCACCAACGCGCAGCCCGGACTCGGTAATGGCGCGCATTGCGCCC
AGCGCCATCTGATCGTTGGCAACCAGCATCGCAGTGGGAACGATGCCCTCATTCAGCATTTGCATGGTTT
GTTGAAAACCGGACATGGCACTCCAGTCGCCTTCCCGTTCCGCTATCGGCTGAATTTGATTGCGAGTGAG
ATATTTATGCCAGCCAGCCAGACGCAGACGCGCCGAGACAGAACTTAATGGGCCCGCTAACAGCGCGATT
TGCTGGTGACCCAATGCGACCAGATGCTCCACGCCCAGTCGCGTACCGTCTTCATGGGAGAAAATAATAC
TGTTGATGGGTGTCTGGTCAGAGACATCAAGAAATAACGCCGGAACATTAGTGCAGGCAGCTTCCACAGC
AATGGCATCCTGGTCATCCAGCGGATAGTTAATGATCAGCCCACTGACGCGTTGCGCGAGAAGATTGTGC
ACCGCCGCTTTACAGGCTTCGACGCCGCTTCGTTCTACCATCGACACCACCACGCTGGCACCCAGTTGAT
CGGCGCGAGATTTAATCGCCGCGACAATTTGCGACGGCGCGTGCAGGGCCAGACTGGAGGTGGCAACGCC
AATCAGCAACGACTGTTTGCCCGCCAGTTGTTGTGCCACGCGGTTGGGAATGTAATTCAGCTCCGCCATC
GCCGCTTCCACTTTTTCCCGCGTTTTCGCAGAAACGTGGCTGGCCTGGTTCACCACGCGGGAAACGGTCT
GATAAGAGACACCGGCATACTCTGCGACATCGTATAACGTTACTGGTTTCACATTCACCACCCTGAATTG
ACTCTCTTCCGGGCGCTATCATGCCATACCGCGAAAGGTTTTGCGCCATTCGATGGTGTCCGGGATCTCG
ACGCTCTCCCTTATGCGACTCCTGCATTAGGAAGCAGCCCAGTAGTAGGTTGAGGCCGTTGAGCACCGCC
GCCGCAAGGAATGGTGCATGCAAGGAGATGGCGCCCAACAGTCCCCCGGCCACGGGGCCTG
Features (pLannotate 1.2.2; 20 found; start..end, strand, type, name):
    168..186     +  promoter       T7 promoter: promoter for bacteriophage T7 RNA polymerase
    187..211     +  protein_bind   lac operator: The lac repressor binds to the lac operator to inhibit transcription in E. coli. This inhibition can be relieved by adding lactose or isopropyl-β-D-thiogalactopyranoside (IPTG). lac repressor encoded by lacI
    226..248     +  RBS            RBS: efficient ribosome binding site from bacteriophage T7 gene 10 (Olins and Rangwala, 1989)
    283..572     +  CDS            SUMO (fragment): cleavable ubiquitin-like protein tag; S. cerevisiae SMT3 (truncated)
    574..810     +  CDS            KATNA1 (fragment): KTNA1_HUMAN - Experimental evidence at protein level: Swiss-Prot protein existence level 1. Catalytic subunit of a complex which severs microtubules in an ATP-dependent manner. Microtubule severing may promote rapid reorganization of cellular microtubule arrays and the release of microtubules from the centrosome following nucleation. Microtubule release from the mitotic spindle poles may allow depolymerization of the microtubule end proximal to the spindle pole, leading to poleward microtubule flux and poleward motion of chromosome. Microtubule release within the cell body of neurons may be re
    860..877     +  CDS            9xHis (fragment): 9xHis affinity tag
    887..936     +  CDS            SET1 (fragment): solubility-enhancement tag derived from T7 phage gene 10B
    944..991     +  terminator     T7 terminator: transcription terminator for bacteriophage T7 RNA polymerase
   1028..1456    +  rep_origin     f1 ori (sequence partly withheld): f1 bacteriophage origin of replication; arrow indicates direction of (+) strand synthesis
   1509..1566    +  promoter       AmpR promoter (fragment): bla
   1575..2390    -  CDS            KanR: aminoglycoside phosphotransferase; aph(3')-Ia; confers resistance to kanamycin in bacteria or G418 (Geneticin®) in eukaryotes
   2512..3100    +  rep_origin     ori: high-copy-number ColE1/pMB1/pBR322/pUC origin of replication
   3286..3425    -  misc_feature   bom: basis of mobility region from pBR322
   3527..3718    -  CDS            rop: Rop protein, which maintains plasmids at low copy number; rop
   3735..4115    +  CDS            YPB1_ECOLX: Protein predicted: Swiss-Prot protein existence level 4. From Escherichia coli.
   4187..4478    -  CDS            TcR (fragment): tetracycline efflux protein; tet; confers resistance to tetracycline
   4493..4514    -  protein_bind   CAP binding site: CAP binding activates transcription in the presence of cAMP. E. coli catabolite activator protein
   4527..5609    -  CDS            lacI: lac repressor; lacI; The lac repressor binds to the lac operator to inhibit transcription in E. coli. This inhibition can be relieved by adding lactose or isopropyl-β-D-thiogalactopyranoside (IPTG).
   5610..5687    -  promoter       lacI promoter: lacI
   5695..146     -  CDS            TcR (fragment) (across the origin): tetracycline efflux protein; tet; confers resistance to tetracycline
