[The description below was written by a language model from this plasmid's Addgene catalogue record and pLannotate feature annotations shown in this document.]
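Description:
pCA528 KATNA1 MIT residues 1-79 is a bacterial expression plasmid built on the pCA528 backbone, a pET-style vector for T7-driven protein production in E. coli. It is selected with kanamycin through an aminoglycoside phosphotransferase (KanR) gene. It replicates from a ColE1/pBR322-type origin that is accompanied by the rop gene and the bom mobility region, features associated with moderated copy number, although the record lists copy number as unknown. An f1 phage origin is also present, along with remnant tetracycline-resistance fragments that appear to be non-functional leftovers of the pBR322-derived scaffold.

The expression cassette consists of a T7 promoter followed immediately by a lac operator and the T7 gene 10 ribosome binding site, and it ends at a T7 terminator. A backbone-encoded lacI gene supplies the repressor, so transcription is held off until it is induced with IPTG in a host that provides T7 RNA polymerase. The open reading frame encodes an N-terminal His-SUMO tag (yeast SMT3) fused to residues 1-79 of human KATNA1, the catalytic subunit of the microtubule-severing enzyme katanin. This segment corresponds to its MIT domain. The His portion allows affinity purification, and the SUMO module typically improves solubility and can be cleaved off by a SUMO-specific protease. The feature table does not annotate the N-terminal His tag. It does mark a His-tag fragment and a T7 gene 10-derived fragment downstream of the insert, which are probably untranslated vector remnants, though the record does not confirm this.

The plasmid is intended for producing recombinant KATNA1 MIT domain, and it was deposited with a study that surveyed interactions between human ESCRT-III proteins and MIT domains.
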