Addgene plasmid #180614: pCA528 KATNA1 MIT residues 1-79
Purpose: Bacterial expression for KATNA1 MIT domains, residues 1-79. Has N-terminal HIS-SUMO tag. Internal ID: WISP19-20.
Depositing lab: Wesley Sundquist. Depositing organization: University of Utah. Publication: Comprehensive analysis of the human ESCRT-III-MIT domain interactome reveals new cofactors for cytokinetic abscission. Wenzel DM, Mackay DR, Skalicky JJ, Paine EL, Miller MS, Ullman KS, Sundquist WI. Elife. 2022 Sep 15;11:e77779. doi: 10.7554/eLife.77779. PubMed 36107470.
Backbone
  Vector backbone: pCA528
  Vector type: Bacterial Expression
Growth in bacteria
  Bacterial resistance: Kanamycin, 50 μg/mL
  Growth temperature: 37°C
  Growth strain: DH5alpha
  Copy number: Unknown
Gene/Insert
  Gene/Insert name: KATNA1
  Species: H. sapiens (human)
  Mutation: Residues 1-79
  Entrez Gene: KATNA1
  Promoter: T7
  Tag / fusion protein: HIS-SUMO (N terminal on backbone)
  Cloning method: Unknown
  Sequencing primers: 5′ T7 for; 3′ T7 term
Terms and licenses: Academic/Nonprofit Terms; Industry Terms: Not Available to Industry
Depositor comments: Read the preprint on bioRxiv: https://www.biorxiv.org/content/10.1101/2022.02.09.477148v1
How to cite: pCA528 KATNA1 MIT residues 1-79 was a gift from Wesley Sundquist (Addgene plasmid # 180614 ; http://n2t.net/addgene:180614 ; RRID:Addgene_180614)
